Addgene plasmid #205619: pcDNA3.1-BCR-ABL-p210-FLAG
Purpose: Expression of BCR-ABL oncogene in mammalian cells
Depositing lab: Pavel Krejčí. Depositing organization: Masaryk University. Publication: Elucidation of protein interactions necessary for the maintenance of the BCR-ABL signaling complex. Gregor T, Bosakova MK, Nita A, Abraham SP, Fafilek B, Cernohorsky NH, Rynes J, Foldynova-Trantirkova S, Zackova D, Mayer J, Trantirek L, Krejci P. Cell Mol Life Sci. 2020 Oct;77(19):3885-3903. doi: 10.1007/s00018-019-03397-7. Epub 2019 Dec 9. PubMed 31820037.
Backbone
  Vector backbone: pcDNA3.1
  Backbone manufacturer: Invitrogen
  Vector type: Mammalian Expression
Growth in bacteria
  Bacterial resistance: Ampicillin, 100 μg/mL
  Growth temperature: 37°C
  Growth strain: DH5alpha
  Copy number: High Copy
Gene/Insert
  Gene/Insert name: BCR-ABL oncogene, p210 isoform b3a2
  Species: H. sapiens (human)
  Promoter: CMV
  Tag / fusion protein: FLAG (N terminal on insert)
  Cloning method: Restriction Enzyme; 5′ cloning site unknown (unknown if destroyed)
Terms and licenses: Academic/Nonprofit Terms; Industry Terms: Not Available to Industry
How to cite: pcDNA3.1-BCR-ABL-p210-FLAG was a gift from Pavel Krejčí (Addgene plasmid # 205619 ; http://n2t.net/addgene:205619 ; RRID:Addgene_205619)
