[The description below was written by a language model from this plasmid's Addgene catalogue record and pLannotate feature annotations shown in this document.]
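Description:
pcDNA3.1-BCR-ABL-p210-FLAG is a mammalian expression plasmid of about 11.2 kb, built on an Invitrogen pcDNA3.1-type backbone, that drives expression of the human BCR-ABL fusion oncogene (p210 isoform, b3a2 junction). It is propagated in E. coli through a high-copy ColE1/pUC origin with ampicillin selection from the β-lactamase gene, and it also carries an f1 origin. For selection in mammalian cells the annotated sequence contains an SV40 enhancer/early promoter driving the Tn5 NeoR/KanR gene (G418 resistance), followed by a short ble fragment and an HSV TK polyadenylation signal. This arrangement differs somewhat from the usual pcDNA3.1 marker cassette, so the backbone may be a variant of the standard vector.

The expression unit lies on the reverse strand of the sequenced record. The CMV immediate-early enhancer and promoter, followed by a T7 promoter, sit upstream of a BCR-derived coding segment that runs directly into ABL1 coding sequence. The ABL1 segment spans the numbering origin of the circular record, and the unit ends at a bGH polyadenylation signal, with an SP6 promoter flanking the 3′ end. Together the two annotated fragments form the chimeric open reading frame in which N-terminal BCR sequence is joined to the ABL1 tyrosine kinase, the product of the Philadelphia chromosome translocation. The catalogue lists a FLAG tag at the N terminus of the insert, although the feature table does not annotate it separately. A small hit to a truncated HIV-1 LTR beside the CMV promoter is probably an annotation artefact. The plasmid is intended for expressing epitope-tagged BCR-ABL in mammalian cells, and the associated work concerns protein interactions that maintain the BCR-ABL signalling complex.
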