Features (pLannotate 1.2.2; 18 found; start..end, strand, type, name):
    573..3353    -  CDS            BCR (fragment): BCR_HUMAN - Also known as BCR1, D22S11. Experimental evidence at protein level: Swiss-Prot protein existence level 1. Protein with a unique structure having two opposing regulatory activities toward small GTP-binding proteins. The C-terminus is a GTPase-activating protein (GAP) domain which stimulates GTP hydrolysis by RAC1, RAC2 and CDC42. Accelerates the intrinsic rate of GTP hydrolysis of RAC1 or CDC42, leading to down-regulation of the active GTP-bound form (PubMed:7479768, PubMed:1903516, PubMed:17116687). The central Dbl homology (DH) domain functions as guanine nucleotide exchange facto
   3436..3454    -  promoter       T7 promoter: promoter for bacteriophage T7 RNA polymerase
   3470..3503    -  LTR            5' LTR (truncated) (fragment): truncated 5' long terminal repeat (LTR) from HIV-1
   3499..3702    -  promoter       CMV promoter: human cytomegalovirus (CMV) immediate early promoter
   3703..4082    -  enhancer       CMV enhancer: human cytomegalovirus immediate early enhancer
   4121..4549    -  rep_origin     f1 ori (sequence partly withheld): f1 bacteriophage origin of replication; arrow indicates direction of (+) strand synthesis
   4576..4680    +  promoter       AmpR promoter: bla
   4681..5541    +  CDS            AmpR: β-lactamase; bla; confers resistance to ampicillin, carbenicillin, and related antibiotics
   5582..5599    +  promoter       AmpR promoter (fragment): bla
   5601..5958    +  promoter       SV40 promoter: SV40 enhancer and early promoter
   5993..6787    +  CDS            NeoR/KanR: aminoglycoside phosphotransferase from Tn5; aph(3')-II (or nptII); confers resistance to neomycin, kanamycin, and G418 (Geneticin®)
   6808..6960    +  CDS            ble (fragment): BLE_KLEPN - Experimental evidence at protein level: Swiss-Prot protein existence level 1. Binding protein with a strong affinity to the bleomycin family of antibiotics. Binds to CL990; an antimitotic-antibiotic compound. From Klebsiella pneumoniae.
   7019..7066    +  polyA_signal   HSV TK poly(A) signal: herpes simplex virus thymidine kinase polyadenylation signal (Cole and Stacy, 1985)
   7395..7983    +  rep_origin     ori: high-copy-number ColE1/pMB1/pBR322/pUC origin of replication
   8093..8111    -  promoter       SV40 promoter (fragment): SV40 enhancer and early promoter
   8115..8339    -  polyA_signal   bGH poly(A) signal: bovine growth hormone polyadenylation signal
   8365..8383    +  promoter       SP6 promoter: promoter for bacteriophage SP6 RNA polymerase
   8426..599     -  CDS            ABL1 (across the origin): ABL1_HUMAN - Also known as ABL, JTK7. Experimental evidence at protein level: Swiss-Prot protein existence level 1. Non-receptor tyrosine-protein kinase that plays a role in many key processes linked to cell growth and survival such as cytoskeleton remodeling in response to extracellular stimuli, cell motility and adhesion, receptor endocytosis, autophagy, DNA damage response and apoptosis. Coordinates actin remodeling through tyrosine phosphorylation of proteins controlling cytoskeleton dynamics like WASF3 (involved in branch formation); ANXA1 (involved in membrane anchoring); DBN1, DBNL, CTT
>Addgene plasmid #205619 | pcDNA3.1-BCR-ABL-p210-FLAG | addgene full sequence | sequence record 407735 | Addgene NGS Result
GCTGGATAATGGAGCGTGGTGATGAGCCCGTCGGCCACCGTTGAATGATGATGAACCAACTCGGCCAGGG
TGTTGAAGCGGCTCTCGGAGGAGACGTAGAGCTTGCCATCAGAAGCAGTGTTGATCCTGTAATGGTACAC
CCTCCCTTCGTATCTCAGCGAGATGGACCTCTGGCCAGGACTGCTCTCACTCTCACGCACCAAGAAGCTG
CCATTGATCCCGCTGCTCAGCAGATACTCAGCGGCATTGCGGGACACAGGCCCATGGTACCAGGAGTGTT
TCTCCAGACTGTTGACTGGCGTGATGTAGTTGCTTGGGACCCAGCCTTGGCCATTTTTGGTTTGGGCTTC
ACACCATTCCCCATTGTGATTATAGCCTAAGACCCGGAGCTTTTCACCTTTAGTTATGCTTAGAGTGTTA
TCTCCACTGGCCACAAAATCATACAGTGCAACGAAAAGGTTGGGGTCATTTTCACTGGGTCCAGCGAGAA
GGTTTTCCTTGGAGTTCCAACGAGCGGCTTCACTCAGACCCTGAGGCTCAAAGTCAGATGCTACTGGCCG
CTGAAGGGCTTTTGAACTCTGCTTAAATCCAGTGGCTGAGTGGACGATGACATTCAGAAACCCATAGAGC
CCCGGAGACTCATCATCTTCCTTATTGATGGTCAGCGGAATGCTGTGGACAGTCTGGAGTTTCACACACG
AGTTGGTCAGCATCTGCAGCTCCACGGATGTCAGGGAGAAGCTTCTGAAACACTTCTTCTGCTGCTCCCG
GATGTTCTCCCTCCACTCTGCACGCTCATAGTCAGAGGAGATCAGGAACGTGTAACTCTTGCCGTTGCGG
CTGTGCACCCTGAAGGCCATGCTGGGAGACATAAGCAGCAGCAGTGACTCCTGCTCCGACAGCTTCTTCT
TCAGCCTCTCCGTAGCCTTGCTGCCCTTGTTCGCCCTCTTCTCTCTCTGGATGTCACTCTTGATCTGGGA
GATCTTGATCTTCAAAGCGTCCAGCTCCTCATCGGGCACCAGGGGGATGTTGGGCACTGCCTCCAGTTCA
TCCACCATCTGGAAGCTGAGATCCGTGAGCGGAATGTACCATTTGCAGTCATACTGCTGCGTTTTGCCTC
CGCTCTGCTTCTTGAGCTTGGTGCAGAGAAGCAGGTCGGTGAACAGGAAGACGTGGCGCAGCTTGCGGGC
CCCCTCCACCAGCTCCACCATGAAGCTGTCCTTCAGCAGCTGCCGGTGCTCTCCCTTCTTCACCGTCATG
GACTGCCGTCGGGGTGTGATCTCCTCATTGATGCTGGACAGGAAGTTCTGTGAGATGCGGAGGGCGTCCT
GCAGCAAGGGGTGGTCAGGGTGGCTGGCAGGAGTGTGCTTCAGCAAGTCATGGAGGACCAGCGTGCTCCT
CGTCACACGGTCCACAGGCTTGTAGAGCAGAGTTTCCAGAGAGTTCTTGGTCGTTGGATCCTTGGCATCT
TTGTTGCTTCTGGCTCTCAGGTTCTCGGAGATTTCTGCAAACTGAGCATTGGCCTGACAGCACTTCTCAG
CCATTTCCATGGCAACTCCGTAGTTGTCCACGAAGGCCCGGTACACACCCAGCTGGCTGGCCAGCTTCTG
GAAGAGGTCGCCCACCCGCTGCTGGTGGCTCCACTGCTGCACGCGGGGGAAGAGCCCATCATAGAACTCC
TTGTGGATCTCGTAGAGCTCAGGCACTTTGAAGAAGATGGTCTCGATCTGCTGACTCGTCAGCACCGGCT
GAGAGGTGGTGGCAGCGGCTTTCAAAGGCTTCATGGGCAGCAGCAGTGCCTCCAGGTGGCTCAGGTAAGT
CTCCTCGCTAGCCAGGATTCCCGACAGGACCCATTTTCTCATCTCCAAGCCCTTTTCCAAGTCCAGCTCA
CTCGCTTTAGTGGACTCCAGGGCTCCCGAGACCAGCGCATCCCGGCTGCCCCTGCCCTTGCTGCTGAGGT
GGGGCGATGAGGAGGGCGAGTCATCAATGTAGGGCAGCCCATCTTGGTGCCGGCGCTGCTCCTCTGCCCG
GTCTGCAGCGCAGCCGTATCCAGGTGGTGTTCCGAACGAGCCATCTGCGTCTCCATGGAAGGCGCCCTCG
CCATCGTTGGGCCAGATCTGCCCGGTCTTGCGGACGCCCACGATGGTGGCCTCGGACACGACAACCGGGC
AGTGCCGGTGCCGCTTATGGCACTGCGGCGTGGGGGGACTGCTGCTGTCGAAGGACTGTTGCGAGTTCTG
CGAGGGAGAGCGGCTTTTGTCCCGGAACATGCGGTAGGTGGTGGGGCTTGGGGACACGCGGCTGGACTGG
CCAGAGGAGAAGTCCTCCTCGCTGGAGGTGAGGTTCTCATTGGAGCTGCAGTCCGGGGTATAGCCGCCTC
CGCAATCCTCAAAACTCCGGGGGGAGTAGGACCTGCGGGGCCAGGTAAGGCGCTTCTCCTGCTCAGAGGT
GCTCTGGCTGCGCAGGAGCGGGCCCTTGCCCTCCCCTTCCATCATGCCCCCGACGTAGATGCTCTGGTAG
GGCTGGTACTCCAGGGGCGGCCAAGGGGGCCTGCTACCGCCATTGGCGTCGATCAGGTTGTCCTTCAGGA
AGCGGGGGTTCAACTCGGCGTCCTCGTAGTCGCCGTCGACGCCGCAGCTGCTCTCCGAGGAGCGTCCCCG
GTAAGGGGGCCTGGATGCATCCCCCACGCTCGAGCCCGCGCCGTGCTGGGACTTTTTGCGCTCCATCTGC
ATGGCCTGGCTGCCCAGGGAGCTGATGCGGTCCGACACCTCTTTGTCGTTGACCTTCACCAGGCCGCGCT
CGTGGTGAAACTCGACGTTCACGTAGAAGGGCTTCTCGGCGTCCGCCCCGGGCTGGCCATGGCCCTTGCG
TATCCGCTCGAAGTTGGACCTGAGCGCCGCCACGCTGGCGGGGGGTCCCCGGTCGTCCCGTTCCCCCGAC
GCGGCTGCCCCGGGCCTGCGGGCGGTCCCGGGCCTGGCCTTACCCGGAGAACCCTCGCCGTCGGGCCGGG
CCTCGGGCTCCTCGGCGGGCGGCGGGTCGGCTCCGTCGGCGGGCGCTGGCTGCGGGCGCGACGCGGACGC
TCGGGGCTCGGAGGCGCCGTCGGGGGCCTGCGCCGCGCGCCGGAAGCCCCATCGCTGCCGGTCATAGCTC
TTCTTTTCCTTGGCCAGCAACGTCTGCAGGTAGATCATGCGGAAGCGCTCCTGGTTCACCTCCTGCTCCA
GGCGCCGAATGGAGGCCTTGCAGCGCTCCAGCTCCTGCTCGATGTCGCCCACTGAGCGCAGCTCCATGCG
CGGGGGCTCTGAGTCCGGGAACTGCGCCTTCCACGCCTCCGCGAAGCCCACCGGGTCCACCAGATATCTG
CAGAATTCTTTATCGTCATCGTCTTTGTAATCCATGTTTTGATTCCCGGGGGATCCGGTACCAAGCTTGG
GTCTCCCTATAGTGAGTCGTATTAATTTCGATAAGCCAGTAAGCAGTGGGTTCTCTAGTTAGCCAGAGAG
CTCTGCTTATATAGACCTCCCACCGTACACGCCTACCGCCCATTTGCGTCAATGGGGCGGAGTTGTTACG
ACATTTTGGAAAGTCCCGTTGATTTTGGTGCCAAAACAAACTCCCATTGACGTCAATGGGGTGGAGACTT
GGAAATCCCCGTGAGTCAAACCGCTATCCACGCCCATTGATGTACTGCCAAAACCGCATCACCATGGTAA
TAGCGATGACTAATACGTAGATGTACTGCCAAGTAGGAAAGTCCCATAAGGTCATGTACTGGGCATAATG
CCAGGCGGGCCATTTACCGTCATTGACGTCAATAGGGGGCGTACTTGGCATATGATACACTTGATGTACT
GCCAAGTGGGCAGTTTACCGTAAATACTCCACCCATTGACGTCAATGGAAAGTCCCTATTGGCGTTACTA
TGGGAACATACGTCATTATTGACGTCAATGGGCGGGGGTCGTTGGGCGGTCAGCCAGGCGGGCCATTTAC
CGTAAGTTATGTAACGCGGAACTCCATATATGGGCTATGAACTAATGACCCCGTAATTGATTACTATTAA
TAACTAGTCAATAATCAATGTCAACGCGCGCGTAAATTGTAAGCGTTAATATTTTGTTAAAATTCGCGTT
AAATTTTTGTTAAATCAGCTCATTTTTTAACCAATAGGCCGAAATCGGCAAAATCCCTTATAAATCAAAA
GAATAGACCGAGATAGGGT
[37 nt withheld, positions 4220-4256]
AAAGAACGTGGACTCCAACGTCAAAGG
[49 nt withheld, positions 4284-4332]
T
[91 nt withheld, positions 4334-4424]
G
[124 nt withheld, positions 4426-4549]
CAGGTGGCACTTTTCGGGGAAATGTGCGCGGAACCCCTATTTGTTTATTTTTCTAAATACATTCAAATAT
GTATCCGCTCATGAGACAATAACCCTGATAAATGCTTCAATAATATTGAAAAAGGAAGAGTATGAGTATT
CAACATTTCCGTGTCGCCCTTATTCCCTTTTTTGCGGCATTTTGCCTTCCTGTTTTTGCTCACCCAGAAA
CGCTGGTGAAAGTAAAAGATGCTGAAGATCAGTTGGGTGCACGAGTGGGTTACATCGAACTGGATCTCAA
CAGCGGTAAGATCCTTGAGAGTTTTCGCCCCGAAGAACGTTTTCCAATGATGAGCACTTTTAAAGTTCTG
CTATGTGGCGCGGTATTATCCCGTATTGACGCCGGGCAAGAGCAACTCGGTCGCCGCATACACTATTCTC
AGAATGACTTGGTTGAGTACTCACCAGTCACAGAAAAGCATCTTACGGATGGCATGACAGTAAGAGAATT
ATGCAGTGCTGCCATAACCATGAGTGATAACACTGCGGCCAACTTACTTCTGACAACGATCGGAGGACCG
AAGGAGCTAACCGCTTTTTTGCACAACATGGGGGATCATGTAACTCGCCTTGATCGTTGGGAACCGGAGC
TGAATGAAGCCATACCAAACGACGAGCGTGACACCACGATGCCTGTAGCAATGGCAACAACGTTGCGCAA
ACTATTAACTGGCGAACTACTTACTCTAGCTTCCCGGCAACAATTAATAGACTGGATGGAGGCGGATAAA
GTTGCAGGACCACTTCTGCGCTCGGCCCTTCCGGCTGGCTGGTTTATTGCTGATAAATCTGGAGCCGGTG
AGCGTGGGTCTCGCGGTATCATTGCAGCACTGGGGCCAGATGGTAAGCCCTCCCGTATCGTAGTTATCTA
CACGACGGGGAGTCAGGCAACTATGGATGAACGAAATAGACAGATCGCTGAGATAGGTGCCTCACTGATT
AAGCATTGGTAACTGTCAGACCAAGTTTACTCATATATACTTTAGATTGATTTATTGAAAAAGGAAGAGT
CCTGAGGCGGAAAGAACCAGCTGTGGAATGTGTGTCAGTTAGGGTGTGGAAAGTCCCCAGGCTCCCCAGC
AGGCAGAAGTATGCAAAGCATGCATCTCAATTAGTCAGCAACCAGGTGTGGAAAGTCCCCAGGCTCCCCA
GCAGGCAGAAGTATGCAAAGCATGCATCTCAATTAGTCAGCAACCATAGTCCCGCCCCTAACTCCGCCCA
TCCCGCCCCTAACTCCGCCCAGTTCCGCCCATTCTCCGCCCCATGGCTGACTAATTTTTTTTATTTATGC
AGAGGCCGAGGCCGCCTCGGCCTCTGAGCTATTCCAGAAGTAGTGAGGAGGCTTTTTTGGAGGCCTAGGC
TTTTGCAAAGATCGATCAAGAGACAGGATGAGGATCGTTTCGCATGATTGAACAAGATGGATTGCACGCA
GGTTCTCCGGCCGCTTGGGTGGAGAGGCTATTCGGCTATGACTGGGCACAACAGACAATCGGCTGCTCTG
ATGCCGCCGTGTTCCGGCTGTCAGCGCAGGGGCGCCCGGTTCTTTTTGTCAAGACCGACCTGTCCGGTGC
CCTGAATGAACTGCAAGACGAGGCAGCGCGGCTATCGTGGCTGGCCACGACGGGCGTTCCTTGCGCAGCT
GTGCTCGACGTTGTCACTGAAGCGGGAAGGGACTGGCTGCTATTGGGCGAAGTGCCGGGGCAGGATCTCC
TGTCATCTCACCTTGCTCCTGCCGAGAAAGTATCCATCATGGCTGATGCAATGCGGCGGCTGCATACGCT
TGATCCGGCTACCTGCCCATTCGACCACCAAGCGAAACATCGCATCGAGCGAGCACGTACTCGGATGGAA
GCCGGTCTTGTCGATCAGGATGATCTGGACGAAGAGCATCAGGGGCTCGCGCCAGCCGAACTGTTCGCCA
GGCTCAAGGCGAGCATGCCCGACGGCGAGGATCTCGTCGTGACCCATGGCGATGCCTGCTTGCCGAATAT
CATGGTGGAAAATGGCCGCTTTTCTGGATTCATCGACTGTGGCCGGCTGGGTGTGGCGGACCGCTATCAG
GACATAGCGTTGGCTACCCGTGATATTGCTGAAGAGCTTGGCGGCGAATGGGCTGACCGCTTCCTCGTGC
TTTACGGTATCGCCGCTCCCGATTCGCAGCGCATCGCCTTCTATCGCCTTCTTGACGAGTTCTTCTGAGC
GGGACTCTGGGGTTCGAAATGACCGACCAAGCGACGCCCAACCTGCCATCACGAGATTTCGATTCCACCG
CCGCCTTCTATGAAAGGTTGGGCTTCGGAATCGTTTTCCGGGACGCCGGCTGGATGATCCTCCAGCGCGG
GGATCTCATGCTGGAGTTCTTCGCCCACCCTAGGGGGAGGCTAACTGAAACACGGAAGGAGACAATACCG
GAAGGAACCCGCGCTATGACGGCAATAAAAAGACAGAATAAAACGCACGGTGTTGGGTCGTTTGTTCATA
AACGCGGGGTTCGGTCCCAGGGCTGGCACTCTGTCGATACCCCACCGAGACCCCATTGGGGCCAATACGC
CCGCGTTTCTTCCTTTTCCCCACCCCACCCCCCAAGTTCGGGTGAAGGCCCAGGGCTCGCAGCCAACGTC
GGGGCGGCAGGCCCTGCCATAGCCTCAGGTTACTCATATATACTTTAGATTGATTTAAAACTTCATTTTT
AATTTAAAAGGATCTAGGTGAAGATCCTTTTTGATAATCTCATGACCAAAATCCCTTAACGTGAGTTTTC
GTTCCACTGAGCGTCAGACCCCGTAGAAAAGATCAAAGGATCTTCTTGAGATCCTTTTTTTCTGCGCGTA
ATCTGCTGCTTGCAAACAAAAAAACCACCGCTACCAGCGGTGGTTTGTTTGCCGGATCAAGAGCTACCAA
CTCTTTTTCCGAAGGTAACTGGCTTCAGCAGAGCGCAGATACCAAATACTGTTCTTCTAGTGTAGCCGTA
GTTAGGCCACCACTTCAAGAACTCTGTAGCACCGCCTACATACCTCGCTCTGCTAATCCTGTTACCAGTG
GCTGCTGCCAGTGGCGATAAGTCGTGTCTTACCGGGTTGGACTCAAGACGATAGTTACCGGATAAGGCGC
AGCGGTCGGGCTGAACGGGGGGTTCGTGCACACAGCCCAGCTTGGAGCGAACGACCTACACCGAACTGAG
ATACCTACAGCGTGAGCTATGAGAAAGCGCCACGCTTCCCGAAGGGAGAAAGGCGGACAGGTATCCGGTA
AGCGGCAGGGTCGGAACAGGAGAGCGCACGAGGGAGCTTCCAGGGGGAAACGCCTGGTATCTTTATAGTC
CTGTCGGGTTTCGCCACCTCTGACTTGAGCGTCGATTTTTGTGATGCTCGTCAGGGGGGCGGAGCCTATG
GAAAAACGCCAGCAACGCGGCCTTTTTACGGTTCCTGGCCTTTTGCTGGCCTTTTGCTCACATGTTCTTT
CCTGCGTTATCCCCTGATTCTGTGGATAACCGTATTACCGCCACTGGTTCTTTCCGCCTCAGAAGCCATA
GAGCCCACCGCATCCCCAGCATGCCTGCTATTGTCTTCCCAATCCTCCCCCTTGCTGTCCTGCCCCACCC
CACCCCCCAGAATAGAATGACACCTACTCAGACAATGCGATGCAATTTCCTCATTTTATTAGGAAAGGAC
AGTGGGAGTGGCACCTTCCAGGGTCAAGGAAGGCACGGGGGAGGGGCAAACAACAGATGGCTGGCAACTA
GAAGGCACAGTCGAGGCTGATCAGCGAGCTCTAGCATTTAGGTGACACTATAGAATAGGGCCCTCTAGAC
TAGTCATCTACTCGAGCGGCCGCCTACCTCTGCACTATGTCACTGATTTCCTTCACCGAACTGAGGAGCT
TGCTGAAGTCCTGAGTGGCCGCTGGACCACTGCCTGCTGTCGCCGGGCAGATCTGAAGCTCCCGGAGATT
ATTCTCCAGTTTGTTGATGGCCTCTCGGAAGGCAAACTTGTTCCTCATTTGCTGGATGGAATCCACATAG
CTCACGCAGAACGTGTAGAGGTTTTTGCCGGCCTCCAGCACTGCGCTGTGGCTGGCCATCTGCTCGGAGT
TCCTAGAGATGGCGAGGCACAGCGCCTCGGTGCTGTCCAGGACCACGCCCTTGGTGATGGCGCCGCTGGC
GATCCGCTCTGGAGGCTGGCGGGTTTTCCGAAGAGACACTCGGGTTGATATGAGAGGGATGAAGGCGGTG
GAAGACGGCTGGTCCCCTGCCAGGGCCGAGGATGCTGATGGCAACGTGGAGGGAACGGGGGCTGGGCTGA
TGGGGGTCCCCGACGGCTTGGCGGACTGTGGCTTTGGAGTGGCCGGGAGCACGGGCTTTTTGAGGCCCTC
TCCCGGCTGGCTGGGCTTGGCAGCGTCACTGTTCACAGCATCAACCAGACTCGTGGCTTTTGTCTTTGCG
CCCAGGACTGCCTCCCCGGCCGCCTCCTGGCTCGGGCTCTGCGAGGGCTTTCCTCCAGCCTTCCCTGCAG
AGGCTGCTGGTGGGGGCGGCGGGGCAGGTTTGAGCCTGGACAATTTCCCCTTGTCCCTCCCTGGCGACTC
AGAGGAGTGCTTGTGCCTCCTCACTCTGGACTCCTCGGCGGGGCCCTTGCTGGTGCCCCCTGGTGCACCT
GAGCCTGCTTTGCTGGTGGGGGTCACTGGCTCAGCTGCAGCAGGGGTCCCTAAGGCACTGCCCTTTCCAG
CTTCTTCCTTGTGGGGGAGGCCCGAGGCAGGGGCCACGGTGACCTGCCGCCGGAGGGGTTTTGGAGTCAG
GTTGGGCGGGCTGGAGCCCGGGCTGGACTCCATGATGTCTTTGAAGACCTCATCAGCAGCTTCCTCATTC
TTTTTCACCAGCCTGGGGGGAGGCGTTACTGTGCCTCGGGTCACCTGGTCAGACCTGTTCTCCCCTGCCC
TCTTCCGAGGCAGAGCCGGCTTCTCACTTTTGTGCCCTCCAAATGTGGACGAGTCAAACTGTCTTCCCGT
GGACTGCAAGTCCCGAGGCAGCGTGACTGACCTCCACTCCGTGTCCTTGGCCCCATGGGGAACGCAGGAG
GCGGAGCAAGAGCGCAGGAAGCGCTTGCTGGAGCTGCCACCGCCCTCCTCCTCGCCGGTGGCTAGGCGGC
TGCTGGTCAGCGTGCTGGACTTCTTCCACAGGTGGGGAGACCGGAAGCCTGAGCCCCCAGACTCCCGGAG
GGCTCCATTGGGGACCCCAGCCCCATTGCTGGGCTTTGGGGACTTGGCTGGGTCAGCTGTGTCCAAGGGG
GTGAAAGCCAGTGCCCCGTTGCTGATGTCTCGGCCCTCTTCCTCGCCGGCCCCTCTGCGCTCCGGCTGGC
CGTCCATCTCCCGGAAGGAGCTGCTGCGTTTGGGAGGGGTTGGGGCTGTCTTCTTCTTCTTCTTGATCAA
GGCGCTGAACAAGTTGGTCTTTTTGTCTTTGGGGAGAAGGCGCTCATCTTCATTCAGGCCGCCCTCCGGG
GGACCTCGCTCTTTTCGAGGGAGCAATGGAGACACGGCAGGCTCATGGTCCAGAGGATCGCTCTCTCCCT
GGCCCTTGGAGTGAGGCATCTCAGGCACGTCAGTGGTGTCTCTGTGCTCTGCAGCTCTCCTGGAGGTCCT
CGTCTTGGTGGGCAGCTCTGGGGCCTGCAGCAAGGTACTCACAGCCCCACGGACGCCTTGTTTCCCCAGC
TCCTTTTCCACTTCGTCTGAGATACTGGATTCCTGGAACATTGTTTCAAAGGCTTGGTGGATTTCAGCAA
AGGAGGGCCGGTCAGAGGGATTCCACTGCCAACATGCTCGCATGAGTTCATAGACCTTCTCTGGGCAGCC
TTCTGGGCGCTCCATGCGGTAGTCCTTCTCTAGCAGCTCATACACCTGGGACAGGTCAATTCCCGGGTAA
GGGGACATGCCATAGGTAGCAATTTCCCAAAGCAATACTCCAAATGCCCAGACGTCGGACTTGATGGAGA
ACTTGTTGTAGGCCAGGCTCTCGGGTGCAGTCCATTTGATGGGGAACTTGGCTCCAGCATGGGCTGTGTA
GGTGTCCCCTGTCATCAACCTGCTCAGGCCAAAATCAGCTACCTTCACCAAGTGGTTCTCCCCTACCAGG
CAGTTTCGGGCAGCAAGATCTCTGTGGATGAAGTTTTTCTTCTCCAGGTACTCCATGGCTGACGAGATCT
GAGTGGCCATGTACAGCAGCACCACGGCGTTCACCTCCTGCCGGTTGCACTCCCTCAGGTAGTCCAGGAG
GTTCCCGTAGGTCATGAACTCAGTGATGATATAGAACGGGGGCTCCCGGGTGCAGACCCCAAGGAGCTGC
ACCAGGTTAGGGTGTTTGATCTCTTTCATGACTGCAGCTTCTTTCAAGAACTCTTCCACCTCCATGGTGT
CCTCCTTCAAGGTCTTCACGGCCACCGTCAGGCTGTATTTCTTCCACACGCCCTCGTACACCTCCCCGTA
CTGGCCCCCGCCCAGCTTGTGCTTCATGGTGATGTCCGTGCGTTCCATCTCCCACTTGTCGTAGTTGGGG
GACACACCATAGACAGTGGGCTTGTTGCGCTTTGGG
